Addgene plasmid #28086: NRF2b (nfe212b)_L (OZ561)
Depositing lab: Keith Joung. Depositing organization: Massachusetts General Hospital. Publication: Rapid "open-source" engineering of customized zinc-finger nucleases for highly efficient gene modification. Maeder ML, Thibodeau-Beganny S, Osiak A, Wright DA, Anthony RM, Eichtinger M, Jiang T, Foley JE, Winfrey RJ, Townsend JA, Unger-Wallace E, Sander JD, Muller-Lerch F, Fu F, Pearlberg J, Goebel C, Dassie JP, Pruett-Miller SM, Porteus MH, Sgroi DC, Iafrate AJ, Dobbs D, McCray PB, Cathomen T, Voytas DF, Joung JK. Mol Cell. 2008 Jul 25. 31(2):294-301. 10.1016/j.molcel.2008.06.016 PubMed 18657511.
Backbone
  Vector backbone: MG414
  Backbone size w/o insert (bp): 5493
  Vector type: Zebrafish Targeting
Growth in bacteria
  Bacterial resistance: Kanamycin, 50 μg/mL
  Growth temperature: 37°C
  Growth strain: XL1 Blue
  Growth instructions: Requires a bacterial strain such as XL1 Blue, that expresses the lacIq allele of lac repressor
  Copy number: Low Copy
Gene/Insert
  Gene/Insert name: Zinc finger array targeting NRF2b (nfe212b)
  Species: D. rerio (zebrafish)
  Insert size (bp): 270
  Entrez Gene: nfe2l2b (a.k.a. nrf2b)
  Cloning method: Restriction Enzyme; 5′ cloning site XbaI (not destroyed); 3′ cloning site BamHI (not destroyed)
  Sequencing primers: 5′ OK.61 GGGTAGTACGATGACGGAACCTGTC
Terms and licenses: Academic/Nonprofit Terms; Industry Terms: Not Available to Industry
Depositor comments: This plasmid encodes a zinc finger array targeting half of a target sequence in the zebrafish gene NRF2b (nfe212b) (see below). Please note that this plasmid does NOT contain the NRF2b (nfe212b) sequence. Users must order the complementary plasmid NRF2b (nfe212b)_R (OZ562) [Addgene plasmid 28087] in order to create a zinc finger nuclease (ZFN) pair to introduce targeted mutations into this specific zebrafish gene. Users will also need to clone the zinc finger (ZF) insert of this plasmid into a zinc finger nuclease (ZFN) vector to express a FOKI fusion product. Examples of possible ZFN expression vectors that can be used are: pST1374 (Addgene plasmid 13426), pMLM290 (Addgene plasmid 21872), pMLM292 (Addgene plasmid 21873), pMLM800 (Addgene plasmid 27202) and pMLM802 (Addgene plasmid 27203). This zinc finger array was tested for binding activity to the sequence 5'-GCCGGAGAC-3' in a bacterial two hybrid assay, and resulted in 6.02 fold activation. However, this array has not yet been tested for activity as a zinc finger nuclease (i.e. for its ability to induce mutations at the intended locus). Scientists using this zinc finger array in a publication should notify and acknowledge NIH grant number R01 GM088040 in the publication. Other Articles: "Oligomerized pool engineering (OPEN): an 'open-source' protocol for making customized zinc-finger arrays." Maeder ML et al. (Nat Protoc. 2009 Sept 17. 4(10):1471-1501. Pubmed ID: 19798082 "Targeted mutagenesis in zebrafish using customized zinc-finger nucleases." Foley JE et al. (Nat Protoc. 2009 Dec 3. 4(12):1855-1867. Pubmed ID: 20010934
How to cite: NRF2b (nfe212b)_L (OZ561) was a gift from Keith Joung (Addgene plasmid # 28086 ; http://n2t.net/addgene:28086 ; RRID:Addgene_28086)
