[The description below was written by a language model from this plasmid's Addgene catalogue record.]
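Description:
NRF2b (nfe212b)_L (OZ561) is a low-copy bacterial plasmid built on the MG414 backbone (about 5.5 kb without insert) and selected with kanamycin. It carries a roughly 270 bp insert encoding an engineered zinc finger array, flanked by XbaI and BamHI sites that were both preserved during cloning. The record notes that it must be propagated in a host carrying the lacIq allele of the lac repressor, which implies lac-regulated expression. However, the promoter, origin of replication and any fusion partner in the backbone are not stated, and no feature table is provided. Although catalogued as a zebrafish targeting vector, the plasmid contains no sequence from the zebrafish gene itself. It holds only the DNA-binding array designed against one half-site (the "left" side) of a target in zebrafish nfe2l2b, also called nrf2b.

The array comes from the OPEN (oligomerized pool engineering) approach to customized zinc finger design. It was checked for binding to its nine-base-pair half-site in a bacterial two-hybrid assay, where it gave about six-fold activation. As supplied, the plasmid serves as a source of the array and cannot cut DNA. The insert must be subcloned, using the retained restriction sites, into a separate zinc finger nuclease expression vector to create a fusion with the FokI cleavage domain. It must then be paired with the complementary right-side array plasmid (OZ562) so that the two halves dimerize at the locus and introduce targeted mutations. The depositor states that nuclease activity at the intended zebrafish locus had not been tested.
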