>Addgene plasmid #28086 | NRF2b (nfe212b)_L (OZ561) | depositor partial sequence | sequence record 13300 | Author sequence
TCTAGACCCGGGGAGCGCCCCTTCCAGTGTCGCATTTGCATGCGGAACTTTTCGGACCCGGCGAACCTTC
GCCGCCATACCCGTACTCATACCGGTGAAAAACCGTTTCAGTGTCGGATCTGTATGCGAAATTTCTCCCA
GAGCCCCCACTTGAAGCGGCATCTACGTACGCACACCGGCGAGAAGCCATTCCAATGCCGAATATGCATG
CGCAACTTCAGTGACCAGACCACGCTGAGGCGGCACCTAAAAACCCACCTGAGGGGATCC
