>Addgene plasmid #28086 | NRF2b (nfe212b)_L (OZ561) | addgene partial sequence | sequence record 34385 | 28086 with OK-61 (5' GGGTAGTACGATGACGGAACCTGTC 3')
AAAATCCAAGCTTTGGCGGCCGCTGACTACAAAGACGATGATGACAAATCTAGACCCGGGGAGCGCCCCT
TCCAGTGTCGCATTTGCATGCGGAACTTTTCGGACCCGGCGAACCTTCGCCGCCATACCCGTACTCATAC
CGGTGAAAAACCGTTTCAGTGTCGGATCTGTATGCGAAATTTCTCCCAGAGCCCCCACTTGAAGCGGCAT
CTACGTACGCACACCGGCGAGAAGCCATTCCAATGCCGAATATGCATGCGCAACTTCAGTGACCAGACCA
CGCTGAGGCGGCACCTAAAAACCCACCTGAGGGGATCCTCTGCACAGTAGTAACTAGAGACTAGAAAAAG
GCCGACAAGTCCCGCTCCGCTGAAGATCCTGGCGTAATAGCGAAGAGGCCCGCACCGATCGCCCTTCCCA
ACAGTTGCGCAGCCTGAATGGCGAATGGG
[124 nt withheld, positions 450-573]
C
[91 nt withheld, positions 575-665]
A
[49 nt withheld, positions 667-715]
CCTTTGACGTTGGAGTCCACGTTCTTTAATAGTGGACTCTTG
